Addgene plasmid #174824: pEF1a-hMLH1dn
Purpose: Mammalian expression of human MLH1dn (codon optimized)
Depositing lab: David Liu. Depositing organization: Broad Institute. Publication: Enhanced prime editing systems by manipulating cellular determinants of editing outcomes. Chen PJ, Hussmann JA, Yan J, Knipping F, Ravisankar P, Chen PF, Chen C, Nelson JW, Newby GA, Sahin M, Osborn MJ, Weissman JS, Adamson B, Liu DR. Cell. 2021 Oct 28;184(22):5635-5652.e29. doi: 10.1016/j.cell.2021.09.018. PubMed 34653350.
Backbone
  Vector backbone: Custom
  Vector type: Mammalian Expression
Growth in bacteria
  Bacterial resistance: Ampicillin, 100 μg/mL
  Growth temperature: 37°C
  Growth strain: NEB Stable
  Copy number: High Copy
Gene/Insert
  Gene/Insert name: human MLH1dn (codon optimized) (alt name: homo sapiens MLH1 del754-756)
  Species: H. sapiens (human)
  Insert size (bp): 2259
  Mutation: deletion of residues 754-756
  Promoter: EF1a
  Cloning method: Ligation Independent Cloning
  Sequencing primers: 5′ EF1a-forward; 3′ BGH-reverse
Terms and licenses: Academic/Nonprofit Terms; Industry Terms: Not Available to Industry
Depositor comments: Please note that the His tag is not part of the coding ORF.
How to cite: pEF1a-hMLH1dn was a gift from David Liu (Addgene plasmid # 174824 ; http://n2t.net/addgene:174824 ; RRID:Addgene_174824)
