[The description below was written by a language model from this plasmid's Addgene catalogue record and the feature table of its GenBank file.]
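Description:
pEF1a-hMLH1dn is a 6.3 kb mammalian expression plasmid built on a custom backbone for transient production of a dominant-negative form of the human DNA mismatch repair protein MLH1. It is maintained in E. coli through a high-copy ColE1/pUC-type origin of replication and selected with ampicillin via the beta-lactamase (AmpR) gene and its own promoter. Remnants of a lac promoter/operator region and standard sequencing primer sites sit between the expression cassette and the origin. The annotated features include no mammalian selection marker.

The payload is a codon-optimized human MLH1 coding sequence of about 2.26 kb carrying a deletion of residues 754–756, the variant referred to as MLH1dn. It is driven by the strong constitutive human EF-1-alpha promoter, which includes the EF-1-alpha intron A upstream of the start codon, and transcripts are terminated by the bovine growth hormone polyadenylation signal. The MLH1dn open reading frame is not itself annotated in the feature table, but it corresponds to the otherwise unlabelled interval between the promoter and the poly(A) signal. A 6xHis sequence is annotated just upstream of the bGH terminator, but the depositor notes that it lies outside the coding ORF, so the expressed protein is not His-tagged.

The associated publication concerns enhanced prime editing systems obtained by manipulating cellular determinants of editing outcomes. This suggests the plasmid is meant to be co-delivered with prime editing components so that MLH1dn can interfere with cellular mismatch repair, although the catalogue purpose states only mammalian expression of MLH1dn.
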