LOCUS       Exported 6303 bp ds-DNA circular SYN 27-SEP-2021
DEFINITION  Mammalian expression of human MLH1dn (codon optimized).
ACCESSION   .
VERSION     .
KEYWORDS    pEF1a-hMLH1dn
SOURCE      synthetic DNA construct
  ORGANISM  synthetic DNA construct
REFERENCE   1 (bases 1 to 6303)
  TITLE     Enhanced Prime Editing Systems Through Identification and
            Manipulation of Cellular Determinants of Editing Outcomes
  JOURNAL   Unpublished
REFERENCE   2 (bases 1 to 6303)
  AUTHORS   .
  TITLE     Direct Submission
  JOURNAL   Exported Sep 27, 2021 from SnapGene Server 1.1.58
            http://www.snapgene.com
FEATURES             Location/Qualifiers
     source          1..6303
                     /organism="synthetic DNA construct"
                     /mol_type="other DNA"
     promoter        193..1371
                     /label=EF-1-alpha promoter
                     /note="strong constitutive promoter for human elongation
                     factor EF-1-alpha"
     intron          424..1362
                     /label=EF-1-alpha intron A
                     /note="intron upstream of the start codon of human
                     EF-1-alpha"
     primer_bind     1319..1339
                     /label=EF1a-F
                     /note="Human elongation factor-1a promoter, forward primer"
     CDS             3663..3680
                     /codon_start=1
                     /product="6xHis affinity tag"
                     /label=6xHis
                     /translation="HHHHHH"
     primer_bind     complement(3703..3720)
                     /label=BGH-rev
                     /note="Bovine growth hormone terminator, reverse primer.
                     Also called BGH reverse"
     polyA_signal    3709..3933
                     /label=bGH poly(A) signal
                     /note="bovine growth hormone polyadenylation signal"
     primer_bind     complement(4004..4020)
                     /label=M13 rev
                     /note="common sequencing primer, one of multiple similar
                     variants"
     primer_bind     complement(4004..4020)
                     /label=M13 Reverse
                     /note="In lacZ gene. Also called M13-rev"
     primer_bind     complement(4017..4039)
                     /label=M13/pUC Reverse
                     /note="In lacZ gene"
     protein_bind    4028..4044
                     /label=lac operator
                     /bound_moiety="lac repressor encoded by lacI"
                     /note="The lac repressor binds to the lac operator to
                     inhibit transcription in E. coli. This inhibition can be
                     relieved by adding lactose or
                     isopropyl-beta-D-thiogalactopyranoside (IPTG)."
     promoter        complement(4052..4082)
                     /label=lac promoter
                     /note="promoter for the E. coli lac operon"
     protein_bind    4097..4118
                     /label=CAP binding site
                     /bound_moiety="E. coli catabolite activator protein"
                     /note="CAP binding activates transcription in the presence
                     of cAMP."
     primer_bind     complement(4235..4252)
                     /label=L4440
                     /note="L4440 vector, forward primer"
     rep_origin      complement(4406..4994)
                     /direction=LEFT
                     /label=ori
                     /note="high-copy-number ColE1/pMB1/pBR322/pUC origin of
                     replication"
     primer_bind     complement(4486..4505)
                     /label=pBR322ori-F
                     /note="pBR322 origin, forward primer"
     CDS             complement(5165..6025)
                     /codon_start=1
                     /gene="bla"
                     /product="beta-lactamase"
                     /label=AmpR
                     /note="confers resistance to ampicillin, carbenicillin, and
                     related antibiotics"
                     /translation="MSIQHFRVALIPFFAAFCLPVFAHPETLVKVKDAEDQLGARVGYI
                     ELDLNSGKILESFRPEERFPMMSTFKVLLCGAVLSRIDAGQEQLGRRIHYSQNDLVEYS
                     PVTEKHLTDGMTVRELCSAAITMSDNTAANLLLTTIGGPKELTAFLHNMGDHVTRLDRW
                     EPELNEAIPNDERDTTMPVAMATTLRKLLTGELLTLASRQQLIDWMEADKVAGPLLRSA
                     LPAGWFIADKSGAGERGSRGIIAALGPDGKPSRIVVIYTTGSQATMDERNRQIAEIGAS
                     LIKHW"
     primer_bind     5788..5807
                     /label=Amp-R
                     /note="Ampicillin resistance gene, reverse primer"
     promoter        complement(6026..6130)
                     /gene="bla"
                     /label=AmpR promoter
     primer_bind     complement(6209..6228)
                     /label=pRS-marker
                     /note="pRS vectors, use to sequence yeast selectable
                     marker"
ORIGIN
        1 caacaaggca aggcttgacc gacaattgca tgaagaatct gcttagggtt aggcgttttg
       61 cgctgcttcg cgatgtacgg gccagatata cgcgttgaca ttgattattg actgcaaaga
      121 tggataaagt tttaaacaga gaggaatctt tgcagctaat ggaccttcta ggtcttgaaa
      181 ggagtgggaa ttggctccgg tgcccgtcag tgggcagagc gcacatcgcc cacagtcccc
      241 gagaagttgg ggggaggggt cggcaattga accggtgcct agagaaggtg gcgcggggta
      301 aactgggaaa gtgatgtcgt gtactggctc cgcctttttc ccgagggtgg gggagaaccg
      361 tatataagtg cagtagtcgc cgtgaacgtt ctttttcgca acgggtttgc cgccagaaca
      421 caggtaagtg ccgtgtgtgg ttcccgcggg cctggcctct ttacgggtta tggcccttgc
      481 gtgccttgaa ttacttccac ctggctgcag tacgtgattc ttgatcccga gcttcgggtt
      541 ggaagtgggt gggagagttc gaggccttgc gcttaaggag ccccttcgcc tcgtgcttga
      601 gttgaggcct ggcctgggcg ctggggccgc cgcgtgcgaa tctggtggca ccttcgcgcc
      661 tgtctcgctg ctttcgataa gtctctagcc atttaaaatt tttgatgacc tgctgcgacg
      721 ctttttttct ggcaagatag tcttgtaaat gcgggccaag atctgcacac tggtatttcg
      781 gtttttgggg ccgcgggcgg cgacggggcc cgtgcgtccc agcgcacatg ttcggcgagg
      841 cggggcctgc gagcgcggcc accgagaatc ggacgggggt agtctcaagc tggccggcct
      901 gctctggtgc ctggcctcgc gccgccgtgt atcgccccgc cctgggcggc aaggctggcc
      961 cggtcggcac cagttgcgtg agcggaaaga tggccgcttc ccggccctgc tgcagggagc
     1021 tcaaaatgga ggacgcggcg ctcgggagag cgggcgggtg agtcacccac acaaaggaaa
     1081 agggcctttc cgtcctcagc cgtcgcttca tgtgactcca cggagtaccg ggcgccgtcc
     1141 aggcacctcg attagttctc gagcttttgg agtacgtcgt ctttaggttg gggggagggg
     1201 ttttatgcga tggagtttcc ccacactgag tgggtggaga ctgaagttag gccagcttgg
     1261 cacttgatgt aattctcctt ggaatttgcc ctttttgagt ttggatcttg gttcattctc
     1321 aagcctcaga cagtggttca aagttttttt cttccatttc aggtgtcgtg acgtacggga
     1381 tcctctagag ccaccatgag cttcgttgct ggagtcatcc ggagactgga cgagacagtg
     1441 gtgaacagaa ttgccgccgg cgaggtgatc cagagacctg ccaatgcaat aaaggagatg
     1501 atcgagaact gtctggacgc caagtccaca agcattcagg tgatcgtgaa ggagggcgga
     1561 ctgaagctga tccagatcca agacaacggc acaggcatca gaaaggaaga tctggacatc
     1621 gtgtgtgaac ggttcaccac atctaagctg cagtcttttg aggatctggc ctctatcagt
     1681 acctacggct tcagaggcga ggccctggcc agcatcagcc acgtggccca tgtgaccatc
     1741 accaccaaaa ccgccgacgg caaatgcgct tatcgcgcta gctacagcga cggcaagctg
     1801 aaagccccgc caaagccttg cgccggcaac cagggtacac agataacagt ggaggatctg
     1861 ttctacaaca tcgccacccg gagaaaggcc ctgaaaaatc ccagcgagga gtacggcaag
     1921 atcctggaag tcgtcggcag atactccgtg cacaacgccg gaatcagctt tagcgtaaag
     1981 aagcagggag aaaccgtggc cgatgtgcgc accctgccaa atgccagcac cgtggataac
     2041 atcagaagca ttttcggaaa tgccgtgtcc agagaactga tcgagatcgg ctgcgaagat
     2101 aagaccctgg cttttaagat gaacggctac atcagcaacg ccaattactc tgtgaagaag
     2161 tgcatctttc ttctgttcat caaccacaga ctggtggaaa gcaccagcct gcggaaagcc
     2221 atcgagacag tgtacgccgc ctacctgcct aagaacaccc accccttcct gtacctgagc
     2281 ctcgagatca gccctcagaa cgtggacgtc aatgtgcatc ctacaaagca cgaggtgcac
     2341 ttcctgcacg aggaaagcat cctggaaaga gtgcagcagc acattgagag caagctgctg
     2401 ggctctaaca gcagcagaat gtacttcaca cagaccctgc tgcctggcct ggccggcccc
     2461 tcaggcgaaa tggttaagtc cacaacctct ctgacctcat ccagcaccag cggttcttcc
     2521 gataaggtgt acgcccacca gatggtgcgg accgactctc gggagcagaa gctggacgcc
     2581 tttctgcaac ctctgagcaa acctctgagc tctcagcctc aggccatcgt gaccgaggac
     2641 aagacagata tctcctccgg ccgtgccaga cagcaggacg aagaaatgct cgagctgcca
     2701 gctcctgccg aggtggccgc caagaaccag agcctggagg gagataccac aaagggcacc
     2761 agcgaaatga gcgagaagcg gggccctacc tccagcaacc ccagaaaacg gcaccgggag
     2821 gacagcgacg tggaaatggt ggaggacgac agcagaaagg aaatgacagc cgcttgtacc
     2881 cctagaagaa gaatcatcaa cctgacctcc gtgctgagcc tgcaggagga gatcaacgag
     2941 cagggccacg aggtgctgag agagatgctg cacaatcaca gcttcgtggg ctgcgtgaac
     3001 cctcaatggg ccctggctca gcatcaaaca aagctgtacc tgctgaacac caccaagctg
     3061 agcgaagagc tgttctacca gatcctcatc tacgacttcg ccaacttcgg cgtgctacgc
     3121 ctgagcgagc ccgcccctct gtttgacctg gccatgctgg ctctggatag cccagaaagc
     3181 ggctggacag aagaggacgg acctaaagag gggctggctg aatacatcgt ggagttcctg
     3241 aagaaaaagg ccgagatgct ggccgactac ttttctctgg aaatcgacga ggaaggcaac
     3301 ctgatcggcc tgcctctgct gatcgataac tacgtgcctc ccctggaagg cctgcccatc
     3361 ttcatcctga gactggctac agaggtgaac tgggacgagg aaaaggaatg cttcgagtct
     3421 ctgagcaagg agtgcgccat gttctatagc atcagaaaac agtacatctc tgaagagagc
     3481 actctgtctg gccagcagag tgaagtgccc ggaagcatcc ccaacagctg gaagtggacc
     3541 gtggaacaca tcgtgtacaa ggccctgcgg agccacattc tccctcctaa gcacttcacc
     3601 gaggacggca acatcctgca gctggccaac ctgcccgacc tttataaggt tttctaaccg
     3661 gtcatcatca ccatcaccat tgagtttaaa cccgctgatc agcctcgact gtgccttcta
     3721 gttgccagcc atctgttgtt tgcccctccc ccgtgccttc cttgaccctg gaaggtgcca
     3781 ctcccactgt cctttcctaa taaaatgaga aaattgcatc gcattgtctg agtaggtgtc
     3841 attctattct ggggggtggg gtggggcagg acagcaaggg ggaggattgg gaagacaata
     3901 gcaggcatgc tggggatgcg gtgggctcta tggcttctga ggcggaaaga accagctggg
     3961 gctcgatacc gtcgacctct agctagagct tggcgtaatc atggtcatag ctgtttcctg
     4021 tgtgaaattg ttatccgctc acaattccac acaacatacg agccggaagc ataaagtgta
     4081 aagcctaggg tgcctaatga gtgagctaac tcacattaat tgcgttgcgc tcactgcccg
     4141 ctttccagtc gggaaacctg tcgtgccagc tgcattaatg aatcggccaa cgcgcgggga
     4201 gaggcggttt gcgtattggg cgctcttccg cttcctcgct cactgactcg ctgcgctcgg
     4261 tcgttcggct gcggcgagcg gtatcagctc actcaaaggc ggtaatacgg ttatccacag
     4321 aatcagggga taacgcagga aagaacatgt gagcaaaagg ccagcaaaag gccaggaacc
     4381 gtaaaaaggc cgcgttgctg gcgtttttcc ataggctccg cccccctgac gagcatcaca
     4441 aaaatcgacg ctcaagtcag aggtggcgaa acccgacagg actataaaga taccaggcgt
     4501 ttccccctgg aagctccctc gtgcgctctc ctgttccgac cctgccgctt accggatacc
     4561 tgtccgcctt tctcccttcg ggaagcgtgg cgctttctca tagctcacgc tgtaggtatc
     4621 tcagttcggt gtaggtcgtt cgctccaagc tgggctgtgt gcacgaaccc cccgttcagc
     4681 ccgaccgctg cgccttatcc ggtaactatc gtcttgagtc caacccggta agacacgact
     4741 tatcgccact ggcagcagcc actggtaaca ggattagcag agcgaggtat gtaggcggtg
     4801 ctacagagtt cttgaagtgg tggcctaact acggctacac tagaagaaca gtatttggta
     4861 tctgcgctct gctgaagcca gttaccttcg gaaaaagagt tggtagctct tgatccggca
     4921 aacaaaccac cgctggtagc ggtggttttt ttgtttgcaa gcagcagatt acgcgcagaa
     4981 aaaaaggatc tcaagaagat cctttgatct tttctacggg gtctgacact cagtggaacg
     5041 aaaactcacg ttaagggatt ttggtcatga gattatcaaa aaggatcttc acctagatcc
     5101 ttttaaatta aaaatgaagt tttaaatcaa tctaaagtat atatgagtaa acttggtctg
     5161 acagttacca atgcttaatc agtgaggcac ctatctcagc gatctgtcta tttcgttcat
     5221 ccatagttgc ctgactcccc gtcgtgtaga taactacgat acgggagggc ttaccatctg
     5281 gccccagtgc tgcaatgata ccgcgagacc cacgctcacc ggctccagat ttatcagcaa
     5341 taaaccagcc agccggaagg gccgagcgca gaagtggtcc tgcaacttta tccgcctcca
     5401 tccagtctat taattgttgc cgggaagcta gagtaagtag ttcgccagtt aatagtttgc
     5461 gcaacgttgt tgccattgct acaggcatcg tggtgtcacg ctcgtcgttt ggtatggctt
     5521 cattcagctc cggttcccaa cgatcaaggc gagttacatg atcccccatg ttgtgcaaaa
     5581 aagcggttag ctccttcggt cctccgatcg ttgtcagaag taagttggcc gcagtgttat
     5641 cactcatggt tatggcagca ctgcataatt ctcttactgt catgccatcc gtaagatgct
     5701 tttctgtgac tggtgagtac tcaaccaagt cattctgaga atagtgtatg cggcgaccga
     5761 gttgctcttg cccggcgtca atacgggata ataccgcgcc acatagcaga actttaaaag
     5821 tgctcatcat tggaaaacgt tcttcggggc gaaaactctc aaggatctta ccgctgttga
     5881 gatccagttc gatgtaaccc actcgtgcac ccaactgatc ttcagcatct tttactttca
     5941 ccagcgtttc tgggtgagca aaaacaggaa ggcaaaatgc cgcaaaaaag ggaataaggg
     6001 cgacacggaa atgttgaata ctcatactct tcctttttca atattattga agcatttatc
     6061 agggttattg tctcatgagc ggatacatat ttgaatgtat ttagaaaaat aaacaaatag
     6121 gggttccgcg cacatttccc cgaaaagtgc cacctgacgt cgacggatcg ggagatcgat
     6181 ctcccgatcc cctagggtcg actctcagta caatctgctc tgatgccgca tagttaagcc
     6241 agtatctgct ccctgcttgt gtgttggagg tcgctgagta gtgcgcgagc aaaatttaag
     6301 cta
//
